Addgene plasmid #77048: EIF2AK1 gRNA (BRDN0001162423)
Purpose: 3rd generation lentiviral gRNA plasmid targeting human EIF2AK1
Depositing lab: John Doench & David Root. Depositing organization: Broad Institute. Publication: Optimized sgRNA design to maximize activity and minimize off-target effects of CRISPR-Cas9. Doench JG, Fusi N, Sullender M, Hegde M, Vaimberg EW, Donovan KF, Smith I, Tothova Z, Wilen C, Orchard R, Virgin HW, Listgarten J, Root DE. Nat Biotechnol. 2016 Jan 18. doi: 10.1038/nbt.3437. PubMed 26780180.
Backbone
  Vector backbone: lentiGuide-Puro
  Backbone manufacturer: Zhang Lab (Addgene plasmid # 52963)
  Vector type: Mammalian Expression, Lentiviral, CRISPR
  Selectable markers: Puromycin
Growth in bacteria
  Bacterial resistance: Ampicillin, 100 μg/mL
  Growth temperature: 37°C
  Growth strain: DH5alpha
  Copy number: High Copy
Gene/Insert
  Gene/Insert name: EIF2AK1 (alt names: EIF2AK1; NM_001134335.1)
  gRNA/shRNA sequence: AACACCTGTCTTGAACGAAG
  Species: H. sapiens (human)
  Entrez Gene: EIF2AK1 (a.k.a. HCR, HRI, LEMSPAD, hHRI)
  Promoter: hU6
  Cloning method: Unknown
  Sequencing primers: 5′ U6-F; 3′ pS2-R
Terms and licenses: Academic/Nonprofit Terms; Industry Terms: Not Available to Industry
Depositor comments: The gRNA was designed to target the following Genbank reference sequence(s): NM_001134335.1,NM_014413.3. Note that this plasmid does NOT contain Cas9. It should be used in conjunction with lentiCas9-Blast (Addgene #52962) or otherwise with cell lines already expressing Cas9. Browse the full kinome gRNA library at http://www.addgene.org/pooled-library/broadgpp-human-kinome/ or visit http://www.broadinstitute.org/rnai/public/ for detailed protocols and information.
How to cite: EIF2AK1 gRNA (BRDN0001162423) was a gift from John Doench & David Root (Addgene plasmid # 77048 ; http://n2t.net/addgene:77048 ; RRID:Addgene_77048)
