[The description below was written by a language model from this plasmid's Addgene catalogue record and pLannotate feature annotations shown in this document.]
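Description:
EIF2AK1 gRNA (BRDN0001162423) is a third-generation lentiviral CRISPR guide plasmid built on the lentiGuide-Puro backbone and carrying a single guide RNA against human EIF2AK1, also known as HRI. The 8.3 kb plasmid is propagated in E. coli through a high-copy ColE1/pUC-type origin with ampicillin selection from the bla gene. It also carries an f1 origin, an SV40 origin and residual lac, T7 and T3 cloning elements in the bacterial backbone.

The viral cassette begins with an RSV promoter fused to a truncated HIV-1 5' LTR, which makes genomic RNA production in packaging cells independent of Tat. The Ψ packaging signal, a partial gag region, the RRE for Rev-dependent nuclear export and a cPPT/CTS follow. The cassette ends in a self-inactivating ΔU3 3' LTR, followed by an SV40 polyadenylation signal. Within this frame, a human U6 RNA polymerase III promoter drives the EIF2AK1-targeting spacer joined to the Streptococcus pyogenes Cas9 guide scaffold. Downstream, the EF-1α core promoter with its intron A expresses puromycin N-acetyltransferase for selection of transduced mammalian cells, and a WPRE enhances transcript expression.

The guide was designed against two EIF2AK1 reference transcripts and belongs to a human kinome gRNA collection. The plasmid does not encode Cas9, so it is meant to be used with a separate Cas9 vector such as lentiCas9-Blast, or in cells that already express Cas9, to disrupt EIF2AK1. The cloning method is recorded as unknown.
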