Features (pLannotate 1.2.2; 29 found; start..end, strand, type, name):
     14..80      +  CDS            small t antigen (fragment): SV40 (simian virus 40) small t antigen
    106..317     +  promoter       EF-1α core promoter: core promoter for human elongation factor EF-1α
    318..1256    +  intron         EF-1α intron A: intron upstream of the start codon of human EF-1α
   1278..1877    +  CDS            PuroR (fragment): puromycin N-acetyltransferase; pac from Streptomyces; confers resistance to puromycin
   1893..2481    +  misc_feature   WPRE: woodchuck hepatitis virus posttranscriptional regulatory element
   2532..2551    +  misc_feature   cPPT/CTS (fragment): central polypurine tract and central termination sequence of HIV-1
   2553..2786    +  LTR            3' LTR (ΔU3): self-inactivating 3' long terminal repeat (LTR) from HIV-1
   2864..2985    +  polyA_signal   SV40 poly(A) signal: SV40 polyadenylation signal
   3025..3160    +  rep_origin     SV40 ori: SV40 origin of replication
   3181..3199    -  promoter       T7 promoter: promoter for bacteriophage T7 RNA polymerase
   3207..3362    +  CDS            lacZα (fragment): LacZα fragment of β-galactosidase; lacZ fragment
   3367..3795    +  rep_origin     f1 ori (sequence partly withheld): f1 bacteriophage origin of replication; arrow indicates direction of (+) strand synthesis
   3848..3952    +  promoter       AmpR promoter: bla
   3953..4813    +  CDS            AmpR: β-lactamase; bla; confers resistance to ampicillin, carbenicillin, and related antibiotics
   4984..5572    +  rep_origin     ori: high-copy-number ColE1/pMB1/pBR322/pUC origin of replication
   5755..5847    +  CDS            lacI (fragment): lac repressor; lacI; The lac repressor binds to the lac operator to inhibit transcription in E. coli. This inhibition can be relieved by adding lactose or isopropyl-β-D-thiogalactopyranoside (IPTG).
   5860..5881    +  protein_bind   CAP binding site: CAP binding activates transcription in the presence of cAMP. E. coli catabolite activator protein
   5896..5926    +  promoter       lac promoter: promoter for the E. coli lac operon
   5934..5950    +  protein_bind   lac operator: The lac repressor binds to the lac operator to inhibit transcription in E. coli. This inhibition can be relieved by adding lactose or isopropyl-β-D-thiogalactopyranoside (IPTG). lac repressor encoded by lacI
   5995..6013    +  promoter       T3 promoter: promoter for bacteriophage T3 RNA polymerase
   6041..6267    +  promoter       RSV promoter: Rous sarcoma virus enhancer/promoter
   6268..6448    +  LTR            5' LTR (truncated): truncated 5' long terminal repeat (LTR) from HIV-1
   6495..6620    +  misc_feature   HIV-1 Ψ: packaging signal of human immunodeficiency virus type 1
   6604..6967    +  CDS            HIV-1 gag (fragment): gag protein from human immunodeficiency virus 1; gag
   7113..7346    +  misc_feature   RRE: The Rev response element (RRE) of HIV-1 allows for Rev-dependent mRNA export from the nucleus to the cytoplasm.
   7723..7749    +  CDS            Rev (fragment): human immunodeficiency virus 1 (HIV-1) Rev protein; rev; enhances nuclear export of unspliced and incompletely spliced viral mRNAs
   7753..7993    +  promoter       U6 promoter: RNA polymerase III promoter for human U6 snRNA
   8023..8098    +  misc_RNA       gRNA scaffold: guide RNA scaffold for the Streptococcus pyogenes CRISPR/Cas9 system
   8154..8271    +  misc_feature   cPPT/CTS: central polypurine tract and central termination sequence of HIV-1
>Addgene plasmid #77048 | EIF2AK1 gRNA (BRDN0001162423) | addgene full sequence | sequence record 187014 | Addgene Assembled Sequence
CCCGGGTGCAAAGATGGATAAAGTTTTAAACAGAGAGGAATCTTTGCAGCTAATGGACCTTCTAGGTCTT
GAAAGGAGTGGGAATTGGCTCCGGTGCCCGTCAGTGGGCAGAGCGCACATCGCCCACAGTCCCCGAGAAG
TTGGGGGGAGGGGTCGGCAATTGATCCGGTGCCTAGAGAAGGTGGCGCGGGGTAAACTGGGAAAGTGATG
TCGTGTACTGGCTCCGCCTTTTTCCCGAGGGTGGGGGAGAACCGTATATAAGTGCAGTAGTCGCCGTGAA
CGTTCTTTTTCGCAACGGGTTTGCCGCCAGAACACAGGTAAGTGCCGTGTGTGGTTCCCGCGGGCCTGGC
CTCTTTACGGGTTATGGCCCTTGCGTGCCTTGAATTACTTCCACCTGGCTGCAGTACGTGATTCTTGATC
CCGAGCTTCGGGTTGGAAGTGGGTGGGAGAGTTCGAGGCCTTGCGCTTAAGGAGCCCCTTCGCCTCGTGC
TTGAGTTGAGGCCTGGCCTGGGCGCTGGGGCCGCCGCGTGCGAATCTGGTGGCACCTTCGCGCCTGTCTC
GCTGCTTTCGATAAGTCTCTAGCCATTTAAAATTTTTGATGACCTGCTGCGACGCTTTTTTTCTGGCAAG
ATAGTCTTGTAAATGCGGGCCAAGATCTGCACACTGGTATTTCGGTTTTTGGGGCCGCGGGCGGCGACGG
GGCCCGTGCGTCCCAGCGCACATGTTCGGCGAGGCGGGGCCTGCGAGCGCGGCCACCGAGAATCGGACGG
GGGTAGTCTCAAGCTGGCCGGCCTGCTCTGGTGCCTGGCCTCGCGCCGCCGTGTATCGCCCCGCCCTGGG
CGGCAAGGCTGGCCCGGTCGGCACCAGTTGCGTGAGCGGAAAGATGGCCGCTTCCCGGCCCTGCTGCAGG
GAGCTCAAAATGGAGGACGCGGCGCTCGGGAGAGCGGGCGGGTGAGTCACCCACACAAAGGAAAAGGGCC
TTTCCGTCCTCAGCCGTCGCTTCATGTGACTCCACGGAGTACCGGGCGCCGTCCAGGCACCTCGATTAGT
TCTCGAGCTTTTGGAGTACGTCGTCTTTAGGTTGGGGGGAGGGGTTTTATGCGATGGAGTTTCCCCACAC
TGAGTGGGTGGAGACTGAAGTTAGGCCAGCTTGGCACTTGATGTAATTCTCCTTGGAATTTGCCCTTTTT
GAGTTTGGATCTTGGTTCATTCTCAAGCCTCAGACAGTGGTTCAAAGTTTTTTTCTTCCATTTCAGGTGT
CGTGACGTACGGCCACCATGACCGAGTACAAGCCCACGGTGCGCCTCGCCACCCGCGACGACGTCCCCAG
GGCCGTACGCACCCTCGCCGCCGCGTTCGCCGACTACCCCGCCACGCGCCACACCGTCGATCCGGACCGC
CACATCGAGCGGGTCACCGAGCTGCAAGAACTCTTCCTCACGCGCGTCGGGCTCGACATCGGCAAGGTGT
GGGTCGCGGACGACGGCGCCGCCGTGGCGGTCTGGACCACGCCGGAGAGCGTCGAAGCGGGGGCGGTGTT
CGCCGAGATCGGCCCGCGCATGGCCGAGTTGAGCGGTTCCCGGCTGGCCGCGCAGCAACAGATGGAAGGC
CTCCTGGCGCCGCACCGGCCCAAGGAGCCCGCGTGGTTCCTGGCCACCGTCGGAGTCTCGCCCGACCACC
AGGGCAAGGGTCTGGGCAGCGCCGTCGTGCTCCCCGGAGTGGAGGCGGCCGAGCGCGCCGGGGTGCCCGC
CTTCCTGGAGACCTCCGCGCCCCGCAACCTCCCCTTCTACGAGCGGCTCGGCTTCACCGTCACCGCCGAC
GTCGAGGTGCCCGAAGGACCGCGCACCTGGTGCATGACCCGCAAGCCCGGTGCCTGAACGCGTTAAGTCG
ACAATCAACCTCTGGATTACAAAATTTGTGAAAGATTGACTGGTATTCTTAACTATGTTGCTCCTTTTAC
GCTATGTGGATACGCTGCTTTAATGCCTTTGTATCATGCTATTGCTTCCCGTATGGCTTTCATTTTCTCC
TCCTTGTATAAATCCTGGTTGCTGTCTCTTTATGAGGAGTTGTGGCCCGTTGTCAGGCAACGTGGCGTGG
TGTGCACTGTGTTTGCTGACGCAACCCCCACTGGTTGGGGCATTGCCACCACCTGTCAGCTCCTTTCCGG
GACTTTCGCTTTCCCCCTCCCTATTGCCACGGCGGAACTCATCGCCGCCTGCCTTGCCCGCTGCTGGACA
GGGGCTCGGCTGTTGGGCACTGACAATTCCGTGGTGTTGTCGGGGAAATCATCGTCCTTTCCTTGGCTGC
TCGCCTGTGTTGCCACCTGGATTCTGCGCGGGACGTCCTTCTGCTACGTCCCTTCGGCCCTCAATCCAGC
GGACCTTCCTTCCCGCGGCCTGCTGCCGGCTCTGCGGCCTCTTCCGCGTCTTCGCCTTCGCCCTCAGACG
AGTCGGATCTCCCTTTGGGCCGCCTCCCCGCGTCGACTTTAAGACCAATGACTTACAAGGCAGCTGTAGA
TCTTAGCCACTTTTTAAAAGAAAAGGGGGGACTGGAAGGGCTAATTCACTCCCAACGAAGACAAGATCTG
CTTTTTGCTTGTACTGGGTCTCTCTGGTTAGACCAGATCTGAGCCTGGGAGCTCTCTGGCTAACTAGGGA
ACCCACTGCTTAAGCCTCAATAAAGCTTGCCTTGAGTGCTTCAAGTAGTGTGTGCCCGTCTGTTGTGTGA
CTCTGGTAACTAGAGATCCCTCAGACCCTTTTAGTCAGTGTGGAAAATCTCTAGCAGTACGTATAGTAGT
TCATGTCATCTTATTATTCAGTATTTATAACTTGCAAAGAAATGAATATCAGAGAGTGAGAGGAACTTGT
TTATTGCAGCTTATAATGGTTACAAATAAAGCAATAGCATCACAAATTTCACAAATAAAGCATTTTTTTC
ACTGCATTCTAGTTGTGGTTTGTCCAAACTCATCAATGTATCTTATCATGTCTGGCTCTAGCTATCCCGC
CCCTAACTCCGCCCATCCCGCCCCTAACTCCGCCCAGTTCCGCCCATTCTCCGCCCCATGGCTGACTAAT
TTTTTTTATTTATGCAGAGGCCGAGGCCGCCTCGGCCTCTGAGCTATTCCAGAAGTAGTGAGGAGGCTTT
TTTGGAGGCCTAGGGACGTACCCAATTCGCCCTATAGTGAGTCGTATTACGCGCGCTCACTGGCCGTCGT
TTTACAACGTCGTGACTGGGAAAACCCTGGCGTTACCCAACTTAATCGCCTTGCAGCACATCCCCCTTTC
GCCAGCTGGCGTAATAGCGAAGAGGCCCGCACCGATCGCCCTTCCCAACAGTTGCGCAGCCTGAATGGCG
AATGGG
[124 nt withheld, positions 3367-3490]
C
[91 nt withheld, positions 3492-3582]
A
[49 nt withheld, positions 3584-3632]
CCTTTGACGTTGGAGTCCACGTTCTTT
[37 nt withheld, positions 3660-3696]
ACCCTATCTCGGTCTATTCTTTTGATTTATAAGGGATTTTGCCGATTTCGGCCTATTGGTTAAAAAATGA
GCTGATTTAACAAAAATTTAACGCGAATTTTAACAAAATATTAACGCTTACAATTTAGGTGGCACTTTTC
GGGGAAATGTGCGCGGAACCCCTATTTGTTTATTTTTCTAAATACATTCAAATATGTATCCGCTCATGAG
ACAATAACCCTGATAAATGCTTCAATAATATTGAAAAAGGAAGAGTATGAGTATTCAACATTTCCGTGTC
GCCCTTATTCCCTTTTTTGCGGCATTTTGCCTTCCTGTTTTTGCTCACCCAGAAACGCTGGTGAAAGTAA
AAGATGCTGAAGATCAGTTGGGTGCACGAGTGGGTTACATCGAACTGGATCTCAACAGCGGTAAGATCCT
TGAGAGTTTTCGCCCCGAAGAACGTTTTCCAATGATGAGCACTTTTAAAGTTCTGCTATGTGGCGCGGTA
TTATCCCGTATTGACGCCGGGCAAGAGCAACTCGGTCGCCGCATACACTATTCTCAGAATGACTTGGTTG
AGTACTCACCAGTCACAGAAAAGCATCTTACGGATGGCATGACAGTAAGAGAATTATGCAGTGCTGCCAT
AACCATGAGTGATAACACTGCGGCCAACTTACTTCTGACAACGATCGGAGGACCGAAGGAGCTAACCGCT
TTTTTGCACAACATGGGGGATCATGTAACTCGCCTTGATCGTTGGGAACCGGAGCTGAATGAAGCCATAC
CAAACGACGAGCGTGACACCACGATGCCTGTAGCAATGGCAACAACGTTGCGCAAACTATTAACTGGCGA
ACTACTTACTCTAGCTTCCCGGCAACAATTAATAGACTGGATGGAGGCGGATAAAGTTGCAGGACCACTT
CTGCGCTCGGCCCTTCCGGCTGGCTGGTTTATTGCTGATAAATCTGGAGCCGGTGAGCGTGGGTCTCGCG
GTATCATTGCAGCACTGGGGCCAGATGGTAAGCCCTCCCGTATCGTAGTTATCTACACGACGGGGAGTCA
GGCAACTATGGATGAACGAAATAGACAGATCGCTGAGATAGGTGCCTCACTGATTAAGCATTGGTAACTG
TCAGACCAAGTTTACTCATATATACTTTAGATTGATTTAAAACTTCATTTTTAATTTAAAAGGATCTAGG
TGAAGATCCTTTTTGATAATCTCATGACCAAAATCCCTTAACGTGAGTTTTCGTTCCACTGAGCGTCAGA
CCCCGTAGAAAAGATCAAAGGATCTTCTTGAGATCCTTTTTTTCTGCGCGTAATCTGCTGCTTGCAAACA
AAAAAACCACCGCTACCAGCGGTGGTTTGTTTGCCGGATCAAGAGCTACCAACTCTTTTTCCGAAGGTAA
CTGGCTTCAGCAGAGCGCAGATACCAAATACTGTTCTTCTAGTGTAGCCGTAGTTAGGCCACCACTTCAA
GAACTCTGTAGCACCGCCTACATACCTCGCTCTGCTAATCCTGTTACCAGTGGCTGCTGCCAGTGGCGAT
AAGTCGTGTCTTACCGGGTTGGACTCAAGACGATAGTTACCGGATAAGGCGCAGCGGTCGGGCTGAACGG
GGGGTTCGTGCACACAGCCCAGCTTGGAGCGAACGACCTACACCGAACTGAGATACCTACAGCGTGAGCT
ATGAGAAAGCGCCACGCTTCCCGAAGGGAGAAAGGCGGACAGGTATCCGGTAAGCGGCAGGGTCGGAACA
GGAGAGCGCACGAGGGAGCTTCCAGGGGGAAACGCCTGGTATCTTTATAGTCCTGTCGGGTTTCGCCACC
TCTGACTTGAGCGTCGATTTTTGTGATGCTCGTCAGGGGGGCGGAGCCTATGGAAAAACGCCAGCAACGC
GGCCTTTTTACGGTTCCTGGCCTTTTGCTGGCCTTTTGCTCACATGTTCTTTCCTGCGTTATCCCCTGAT
TCTGTGGATAACCGTATTACCGCCTTTGAGTGAGCTGATACCGCTCGCCGCAGCCGAACGACCGAGCGCA
GCGAGTCAGTGAGCGAGGAAGCGGAAGAGCGCCCAATACGCAAACCGCCTCTCCCCGCGCGTTGGCCGAT
TCATTAATGCAGCTGGCACGACAGGTTTCCCGACTGGAAAGCGGGCAGTGAGCGCAACGCAATTAATGTG
AGTTAGCTCACTCATTAGGCACCCCAGGCTTTACACTTTATGCTTCCGGCTCGTATGTTGTGTGGAATTG
TGAGCGGATAACAATTTCACACAGGAAACAGCTATGACCATGATTACGCCAAGCGCGCAATTAACCCTCA
CTAAAGGGAACAAAAGCTGGAGCTGCAAGCTTAATGTAGTCTTATGCAATACTCTTGTAGTCTTGCAACA
TGGTAACGATGAGTTAGCAACATGCCTTACAAGGAGAGAAAAAGCACCGTGCATGCCGATTGGTGGAAGT
AAGGTGGTACGATCGTGCCTTATTAGGAAGGCAACAGACGGGTCTGACATGGATTGGACGAACCACTGAA
TTGCCGCATTGCAGAGATATTGTATTTAAGTGCCTAGCTCGATACATAAACGGGTCTCTCTGGTTAGACC
AGATCTGAGCCTGGGAGCTCTCTGGCTAACTAGGGAACCCACTGCTTAAGCCTCAATAAAGCTTGCCTTG
AGTGCTTCAAGTAGTGTGTGCCCGTCTGTTGTGTGACTCTGGTAACTAGAGATCCCTCAGACCCTTTTAG
TCAGTGTGGAAAATCTCTAGCAGTGGCGCCCGAACAGGGACTTGAAAGCGAAAGGGAAACCAGAGGAGCT
CTCTCGACGCAGGACTCGGCTTGCTGAAGCGCGCACGGCAAGAGGCGAGGGGCGGCGACTGGTGAGTACG
CCAAAAATTTTGACTAGCGGAGGCTAGAAGGAGAGAGATGGGTGCGAGAGCGTCAGTATTAAGCGGGGGA
GAATTAGATCGCGATGGGAAAAAATTCGGTTAAGGCCAGGGGGAAAGAAAAAATATAAATTAAAACATAT
AGTATGGGCAAGCAGGGAGCTAGAACGATTCGCAGTTAATCCTGGCCTGTTAGAAACATCAGAAGGCTGT
AGACAAATACTGGGACAGCTACAACCATCCCTTCAGACAGGATCAGAAGAACTTAGATCATTATATAATA
CAGTAGCAACCCTCTATTGTGTGCATCAAAGGATAGAGATAAAAGACACCAAGGAAGCTTTAGACAAGAT
AGAGGAAGAGCAAAACAAAAGTAAGACCACCGCACAGCAAGCGGCCGCTGATCTTCAGACCTGGAGGAGG
AGATATGAGGGACAATTGGAGAAGTGAATTATATAAATATAAAGTAGTAAAAATTGAACCATTAGGAGTA
GCACCCACCAAGGCAAAGAGAAGAGTGGTGCAGAGAGAAAAAAGAGCAGTGGGAATAGGAGCTTTGTTCC
TTGGGTTCTTGGGAGCAGCAGGAAGCACTATGGGCGCAGCGTCAATGACGCTGACGGTACAGGCCAGACA
ATTATTGTCTGGTATAGTGCAGCAGCAGAACAATTTGCTGAGGGCTATTGAGGCGCAACAGCATCTGTTG
CAACTCACAGTCTGGGGCATCAAGCAGCTCCAGGCAAGAATCCTGGCTGTGGAAAGATACCTAAAGGATC
AACAGCTCCTGGGGATTTGGGGTTGCTCTGGAAAACTCATTTGCACCACTGCTGTGCCTTGGAATGCTAG
TTGGAGTAATAAATCTCTGGAACAGATTTGGAATCACACGACCTGGATGGAGTGGGACAGAGAAATTAAC
AATTACACAAGCTTAATACACTCCTTAATTGAAGAATCGCAAAACCAGCAAGAAAAGAATGAACAAGAAT
TATTGGAATTAGATAAATGGGCAAGTTTGTGGAATTGGTTTAACATAACAAATTGGCTGTGGTATATAAA
ATTATTCATAATGATAGTAGGAGGCTTGGTAGGTTTAAGAATAGTTTTTGCTGTACTTTCTATAGTGAAT
AGAGTTAGGCAGGGATATTCACCATTATCGTTTCAGACCCACCTCCCAACCCCGAGGGGACCCAGAGAGG
GCCTATTTCCCATGATTCCTTCATATTTGCATATACGATACAAGGCTGTTAGAGAGATAATTAGAATTAA
TTTGACTGTAAACACAAAGATATTAGTACAAAATACGTGACGTAGAAAGTAATAATTTCTTGGGTAGTTT
GCAGTTTTAAAATTATGTTTTAAAATGGACTATCATATGCTTACCGTAACTTGAAAGTATTTCGATTTCT
TGGCTTTATATATCTTGTGGAAAGGACGAAACACCGAACACCTGTCTTGAACGAAGGTTTTAGAGCTAGA
AATAGCAAGTTAAAATAAGGCTAGTCCGTTATCAACTTGAAAAAGTGGCACCGAGTCGGTGCTTTTTTAA
GCTTGGCGTAACTAGATCTTGAGACAAATGGCAGTATTCATCCACAATTTTAAAAGAAAAGGGGGGATTG
GGGGGTACAGTGCAGGGGAAAGAATAGTAGACATAATAGCAACAGACATACAAACTAAAGAATTACAAAA
ACAAATTACAAAAATTCAAAATTTTCGGGTTTATTACAGGGACAGCAGAGATCCACTTTGGCGCCGGCTC
GAGGGGG
