>Addgene plasmid #77048 | EIF2AK1 gRNA (BRDN0001162423) | depositor partial sequence | sequence record 144508 | Target Sequence
AACACCTGTCTTGAACGAAG
