>Addgene plasmid #77048 | EIF2AK1 gRNA (BRDN0001162423) | addgene partial sequence | sequence record 187013 | hU6-F
TAGAAAGTAATAATTTCTTGGGTAGTTTGCAGTTTTAAAATTATGTTTTAAAATGGACTATCATATGCTT
ACCGTAACTTGAAAGTATTTCGATTTCTTGGCTTTATATATCTTGTGGAAAGGACGAAACACCGAACACC
TGTCTTGAACGAAGGTTTTAGAGCTAGAAATAGCAAGTTAAAATAAGGCTAGTCCGTTATCAACTTGAAA
AAGTGGCACCGAGTCGGTGCTTTTTTAAGCTTGGCGTAACTAGATCTTGAGACAAATGGCAGTATTCATC
CACAATTTTAAAAGAAAAGGGGGGATTGGGGGGTACAGTGCAGGGGAAAGAATAGTAGACATAATAGCAA
CAGACATACAAACTAAAGAATTACAAAAACAAATTACAAAAATTCAAAATTTTCGGGTTTATTACAGGGA
CAGCAGAGATCCACTTTGGCGCCGGCTCGAGGGGGCCCGGGTGCAAAGATGGATAAAGTTTTAAACAGAG
AGGAATCTTTGCAGCTAATGGACCTTCTAGGTCTTGAAAGGAGTGGGAATTGGCTCCGGTGCCCGTCAGT
GGGCAGAGCG
